Addgene plasmid #77543: CDK5 gRNA (BRDN0001145725)
Purpose: 3rd generation lentiviral gRNA plasmid targeting human CDK5
Depositing lab: John Doench & David Root. Depositing organization: Broad Institute. Publication: Optimized sgRNA design to maximize activity and minimize off-target effects of CRISPR-Cas9. Doench JG, Fusi N, Sullender M, Hegde M, Vaimberg EW, Donovan KF, Smith I, Tothova Z, Wilen C, Orchard R, Virgin HW, Listgarten J, Root DE. Nat Biotechnol. 2016 Jan 18. doi: 10.1038/nbt.3437. PubMed 26780180.
Backbone
  Vector backbone: lentiGuide-Puro
  Backbone manufacturer: Zhang Lab (Addgene plasmid # 52963)
  Vector type: Mammalian Expression, Lentiviral, CRISPR
  Selectable markers: Puromycin
Growth in bacteria
  Bacterial resistance: Ampicillin, 100 μg/mL
  Growth temperature: 37°C
  Growth strain: DH5alpha
  Copy number: High Copy
Gene/Insert
  Gene/Insert name: CDK5 (alt names: CDK5; NM_001164410.2)
  gRNA/shRNA sequence: CCTTTACAATCTCAGGATCG
  Species: H. sapiens (human)
  Entrez Gene: CDK5 (a.k.a. LIS7, PSSALRE)
  Promoter: hU6
  Cloning method: Unknown
  Sequencing primers: 5′ U6-F; 3′ pS2-R
Terms and licenses: Academic/Nonprofit Terms; Industry Terms: Not Available to Industry
Depositor comments: The gRNA was designed to target the following Genbank reference sequence(s): NM_001164410.2,NM_004935.3. Note that this plasmid does NOT contain Cas9. It should be used in conjunction with lentiCas9-Blast (Addgene #52962) or otherwise with cell lines already expressing Cas9. Browse the full kinome gRNA library at http://www.addgene.org/pooled-library/broadgpp-human-kinome/ or visit http://www.broadinstitute.org/rnai/public/ for detailed protocols and information.
How to cite: CDK5 gRNA (BRDN0001145725) was a gift from John Doench & David Root (Addgene plasmid # 77543 ; http://n2t.net/addgene:77543 ; RRID:Addgene_77543)
