[The description below was written by a language model from this plasmid's Addgene catalogue record and pLannotate feature annotations shown in this document.]
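Description:
CDK5 gRNA (BRDN0001145725) is a third-generation lentiviral CRISPR guide plasmid built on the lentiGuide-Puro backbone and designed to target human CDK5, the cyclin-dependent kinase 5 gene. The guide was designed against two CDK5 reference transcripts. In bacteria the 8.3 kb plasmid is maintained through a high-copy ColE1/pUC-type origin and selected with ampicillin via the β-lactamase gene. An f1 origin, an SV40 origin and remnants of lac and T7/T3 promoter sequences are also annotated in the backbone.

The viral portion begins with an RSV promoter fused to a truncated HIV-1 5' LTR, which makes genomic RNA production Tat-independent. This is followed by the Ψ packaging signal, a partial gag sequence and the Rev response element for Rev-dependent nuclear export. It ends in a self-inactivating ΔU3 3' LTR with an SV40 polyadenylation signal downstream. Within this unit, a human U6 RNA polymerase III promoter drives the CDK5-specific spacer joined to the Streptococcus pyogenes Cas9 guide RNA scaffold. A cPPT/CTS element, which aids nuclear import of the provirus, sits just after the guide cassette. A separate cassette uses the EF-1α core promoter with its intron A to express puromycin N-acetyltransferase, allowing puromycin selection of transduced mammalian cells, and a WPRE enhances transcript expression.

The plasmid carries no Cas9, so it is meant to be paired with a separate Cas9 lentivirus or used in cells that already express Cas9. It is one clone from a human kinome guide collection and is suited to knocking out CDK5 in individual experiments or arrayed loss-of-function studies.
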