Features (pLannotate 1.2.2; 29 found; start..end, strand, type, name):
     14..80      +  CDS            small t antigen (fragment): SV40 (simian virus 40) small t antigen
    106..317     +  promoter       EF-1α core promoter: core promoter for human elongation factor EF-1α
    318..1256    +  intron         EF-1α intron A: intron upstream of the start codon of human EF-1α
   1278..1877    +  CDS            PuroR (fragment): puromycin N-acetyltransferase; pac from Streptomyces; confers resistance to puromycin
   1893..2481    +  misc_feature   WPRE: woodchuck hepatitis virus posttranscriptional regulatory element
   2532..2551    +  misc_feature   cPPT/CTS (fragment): central polypurine tract and central termination sequence of HIV-1
   2553..2786    +  LTR            3' LTR (ΔU3): self-inactivating 3' long terminal repeat (LTR) from HIV-1
   2864..2985    +  polyA_signal   SV40 poly(A) signal: SV40 polyadenylation signal
   3025..3160    +  rep_origin     SV40 ori: SV40 origin of replication
   3181..3199    -  promoter       T7 promoter: promoter for bacteriophage T7 RNA polymerase
   3207..3362    +  CDS            lacZα (fragment): LacZα fragment of β-galactosidase; lacZ fragment
   3367..3795    +  rep_origin     f1 ori (sequence partly withheld): f1 bacteriophage origin of replication; arrow indicates direction of (+) strand synthesis
   3848..3952    +  promoter       AmpR promoter: bla
   3953..4813    +  CDS            AmpR: β-lactamase; bla; confers resistance to ampicillin, carbenicillin, and related antibiotics
   4984..5572    +  rep_origin     ori: high-copy-number ColE1/pMB1/pBR322/pUC origin of replication
   5755..5847    +  CDS            lacI (fragment): lac repressor; lacI; The lac repressor binds to the lac operator to inhibit transcription in E. coli. This inhibition can be relieved by adding lactose or isopropyl-β-D-thiogalactopyranoside (IPTG).
   5860..5881    +  protein_bind   CAP binding site: CAP binding activates transcription in the presence of cAMP. E. coli catabolite activator protein
   5896..5926    +  promoter       lac promoter: promoter for the E. coli lac operon
   5934..5950    +  protein_bind   lac operator: The lac repressor binds to the lac operator to inhibit transcription in E. coli. This inhibition can be relieved by adding lactose or isopropyl-β-D-thiogalactopyranoside (IPTG). lac repressor encoded by lacI
   5995..6013    +  promoter       T3 promoter: promoter for bacteriophage T3 RNA polymerase
   6041..6267    +  promoter       RSV promoter: Rous sarcoma virus enhancer/promoter
   6268..6448    +  LTR            5' LTR (truncated): truncated 5' long terminal repeat (LTR) from HIV-1
   6495..6620    +  misc_feature   HIV-1 Ψ: packaging signal of human immunodeficiency virus type 1
   6604..6967    +  CDS            HIV-1 gag (fragment): gag protein from human immunodeficiency virus 1; gag
   7113..7346    +  misc_feature   RRE: The Rev response element (RRE) of HIV-1 allows for Rev-dependent mRNA export from the nucleus to the cytoplasm.
   7723..7749    +  CDS            Rev (fragment): human immunodeficiency virus 1 (HIV-1) Rev protein; rev; enhances nuclear export of unspliced and incompletely spliced viral mRNAs
   7753..7993    +  promoter       U6 promoter: RNA polymerase III promoter for human U6 snRNA
   8023..8098    +  misc_RNA       gRNA scaffold: guide RNA scaffold for the Streptococcus pyogenes CRISPR/Cas9 system
   8154..8271    +  misc_feature   cPPT/CTS: central polypurine tract and central termination sequence of HIV-1
>Addgene plasmid #77543 | CDK5 gRNA (BRDN0001145725) | addgene full sequence | sequence record 187964 | Addgene Assembled Sequence
CCCGGGTGCAAAGATGGATAAAGTTTTAAACAGAGAGGAATCTTTGCAGCTAATGGACCTTCTAGGTCTT
GAAAGGAGTGGGAATTGGCTCCGGTGCCCGTCAGTGGGCAGAGCGCACATCGCCCACAGTCCCCGAGAAG
TTGGGGGGAGGGGTCGGCAATTGATCCGGTGCCTAGAGAAGGTGGCGCGGGGTAAACTGGGAAAGTGATG
TCGTGTACTGGCTCCGCCTTTTTCCCGAGGGTGGGGGAGAACCGTATATAAGTGCAGTAGTCGCCGTGAA
CGTTCTTTTTCGCAACGGGTTTGCCGCCAGAACACAGGTAAGTGCCGTGTGTGGTTCCCGCGGGCCTGGC
CTCTTTACGGGTTATGGCCCTTGCGTGCCTTGAATTACTTCCACCTGGCTGCAGTACGTGATTCTTGATC
CCGAGCTTCGGGTTGGAAGTGGGTGGGAGAGTTCGAGGCCTTGCGCTTAAGGAGCCCCTTCGCCTCGTGC
TTGAGTTGAGGCCTGGCCTGGGCGCTGGGGCCGCCGCGTGCGAATCTGGTGGCACCTTCGCGCCTGTCTC
GCTGCTTTCGATAAGTCTCTAGCCATTTAAAATTTTTGATGACCTGCTGCGACGCTTTTTTTCTGGCAAG
ATAGTCTTGTAAATGCGGGCCAAGATCTGCACACTGGTATTTCGGTTTTTGGGGCCGCGGGCGGCGACGG
GGCCCGTGCGTCCCAGCGCACATGTTCGGCGAGGCGGGGCCTGCGAGCGCGGCCACCGAGAATCGGACGG
GGGTAGTCTCAAGCTGGCCGGCCTGCTCTGGTGCCTGGCCTCGCGCCGCCGTGTATCGCCCCGCCCTGGG
CGGCAAGGCTGGCCCGGTCGGCACCAGTTGCGTGAGCGGAAAGATGGCCGCTTCCCGGCCCTGCTGCAGG
GAGCTCAAAATGGAGGACGCGGCGCTCGGGAGAGCGGGCGGGTGAGTCACCCACACAAAGGAAAAGGGCC
TTTCCGTCCTCAGCCGTCGCTTCATGTGACTCCACGGAGTACCGGGCGCCGTCCAGGCACCTCGATTAGT
TCTCGAGCTTTTGGAGTACGTCGTCTTTAGGTTGGGGGGAGGGGTTTTATGCGATGGAGTTTCCCCACAC
TGAGTGGGTGGAGACTGAAGTTAGGCCAGCTTGGCACTTGATGTAATTCTCCTTGGAATTTGCCCTTTTT
GAGTTTGGATCTTGGTTCATTCTCAAGCCTCAGACAGTGGTTCAAAGTTTTTTTCTTCCATTTCAGGTGT
CGTGACGTACGGCCACCATGACCGAGTACAAGCCCACGGTGCGCCTCGCCACCCGCGACGACGTCCCCAG
GGCCGTACGCACCCTCGCCGCCGCGTTCGCCGACTACCCCGCCACGCGCCACACCGTCGATCCGGACCGC
CACATCGAGCGGGTCACCGAGCTGCAAGAACTCTTCCTCACGCGCGTCGGGCTCGACATCGGCAAGGTGT
GGGTCGCGGACGACGGCGCCGCCGTGGCGGTCTGGACCACGCCGGAGAGCGTCGAAGCGGGGGCGGTGTT
CGCCGAGATCGGCCCGCGCATGGCCGAGTTGAGCGGTTCCCGGCTGGCCGCGCAGCAACAGATGGAAGGC
CTCCTGGCGCCGCACCGGCCCAAGGAGCCCGCGTGGTTCCTGGCCACCGTCGGAGTCTCGCCCGACCACC
AGGGCAAGGGTCTGGGCAGCGCCGTCGTGCTCCCCGGAGTGGAGGCGGCCGAGCGCGCCGGGGTGCCCGC
CTTCCTGGAGACCTCCGCGCCCCGCAACCTCCCCTTCTACGAGCGGCTCGGCTTCACCGTCACCGCCGAC
GTCGAGGTGCCCGAAGGACCGCGCACCTGGTGCATGACCCGCAAGCCCGGTGCCTGAACGCGTTAAGTCG
ACAATCAACCTCTGGATTACAAAATTTGTGAAAGATTGACTGGTATTCTTAACTATGTTGCTCCTTTTAC
GCTATGTGGATACGCTGCTTTAATGCCTTTGTATCATGCTATTGCTTCCCGTATGGCTTTCATTTTCTCC
TCCTTGTATAAATCCTGGTTGCTGTCTCTTTATGAGGAGTTGTGGCCCGTTGTCAGGCAACGTGGCGTGG
TGTGCACTGTGTTTGCTGACGCAACCCCCACTGGTTGGGGCATTGCCACCACCTGTCAGCTCCTTTCCGG
GACTTTCGCTTTCCCCCTCCCTATTGCCACGGCGGAACTCATCGCCGCCTGCCTTGCCCGCTGCTGGACA
GGGGCTCGGCTGTTGGGCACTGACAATTCCGTGGTGTTGTCGGGGAAATCATCGTCCTTTCCTTGGCTGC
TCGCCTGTGTTGCCACCTGGATTCTGCGCGGGACGTCCTTCTGCTACGTCCCTTCGGCCCTCAATCCAGC
GGACCTTCCTTCCCGCGGCCTGCTGCCGGCTCTGCGGCCTCTTCCGCGTCTTCGCCTTCGCCCTCAGACG
AGTCGGATCTCCCTTTGGGCCGCCTCCCCGCGTCGACTTTAAGACCAATGACTTACAAGGCAGCTGTAGA
TCTTAGCCACTTTTTAAAAGAAAAGGGGGGACTGGAAGGGCTAATTCACTCCCAACGAAGACAAGATCTG
CTTTTTGCTTGTACTGGGTCTCTCTGGTTAGACCAGATCTGAGCCTGGGAGCTCTCTGGCTAACTAGGGA
ACCCACTGCTTAAGCCTCAATAAAGCTTGCCTTGAGTGCTTCAAGTAGTGTGTGCCCGTCTGTTGTGTGA
CTCTGGTAACTAGAGATCCCTCAGACCCTTTTAGTCAGTGTGGAAAATCTCTAGCAGTACGTATAGTAGT
TCATGTCATCTTATTATTCAGTATTTATAACTTGCAAAGAAATGAATATCAGAGAGTGAGAGGAACTTGT
TTATTGCAGCTTATAATGGTTACAAATAAAGCAATAGCATCACAAATTTCACAAATAAAGCATTTTTTTC
ACTGCATTCTAGTTGTGGTTTGTCCAAACTCATCAATGTATCTTATCATGTCTGGCTCTAGCTATCCCGC
CCCTAACTCCGCCCATCCCGCCCCTAACTCCGCCCAGTTCCGCCCATTCTCCGCCCCATGGCTGACTAAT
TTTTTTTATTTATGCAGAGGCCGAGGCCGCCTCGGCCTCTGAGCTATTCCAGAAGTAGTGAGGAGGCTTT
TTTGGAGGCCTAGGGACGTACCCAATTCGCCCTATAGTGAGTCGTATTACGCGCGCTCACTGGCCGTCGT
TTTACAACGTCGTGACTGGGAAAACCCTGGCGTTACCCAACTTAATCGCCTTGCAGCACATCCCCCTTTC
GCCAGCTGGCGTAATAGCGAAGAGGCCCGCACCGATCGCCCTTCCCAACAGTTGCGCAGCCTGAATGGCG
AATGGG
[124 nt withheld, positions 3367-3490]
C
[91 nt withheld, positions 3492-3582]
A
[49 nt withheld, positions 3584-3632]
CCTTTGACGTTGGAGTCCACGTTCTTT
[37 nt withheld, positions 3660-3696]
ACCCTATCTCGGTCTATTCTTTTGATTTATAAGGGATTTTGCCGATTTCGGCCTATTGGTTAAAAAATGA
GCTGATTTAACAAAAATTTAACGCGAATTTTAACAAAATATTAACGCTTACAATTTAGGTGGCACTTTTC
GGGGAAATGTGCGCGGAACCCCTATTTGTTTATTTTTCTAAATACATTCAAATATGTATCCGCTCATGAG
ACAATAACCCTGATAAATGCTTCAATAATATTGAAAAAGGAAGAGTATGAGTATTCAACATTTCCGTGTC
GCCCTTATTCCCTTTTTTGCGGCATTTTGCCTTCCTGTTTTTGCTCACCCAGAAACGCTGGTGAAAGTAA
AAGATGCTGAAGATCAGTTGGGTGCACGAGTGGGTTACATCGAACTGGATCTCAACAGCGGTAAGATCCT
TGAGAGTTTTCGCCCCGAAGAACGTTTTCCAATGATGAGCACTTTTAAAGTTCTGCTATGTGGCGCGGTA
TTATCCCGTATTGACGCCGGGCAAGAGCAACTCGGTCGCCGCATACACTATTCTCAGAATGACTTGGTTG
AGTACTCACCAGTCACAGAAAAGCATCTTACGGATGGCATGACAGTAAGAGAATTATGCAGTGCTGCCAT
AACCATGAGTGATAACACTGCGGCCAACTTACTTCTGACAACGATCGGAGGACCGAAGGAGCTAACCGCT
TTTTTGCACAACATGGGGGATCATGTAACTCGCCTTGATCGTTGGGAACCGGAGCTGAATGAAGCCATAC
CAAACGACGAGCGTGACACCACGATGCCTGTAGCAATGGCAACAACGTTGCGCAAACTATTAACTGGCGA
ACTACTTACTCTAGCTTCCCGGCAACAATTAATAGACTGGATGGAGGCGGATAAAGTTGCAGGACCACTT
CTGCGCTCGGCCCTTCCGGCTGGCTGGTTTATTGCTGATAAATCTGGAGCCGGTGAGCGTGGGTCTCGCG
GTATCATTGCAGCACTGGGGCCAGATGGTAAGCCCTCCCGTATCGTAGTTATCTACACGACGGGGAGTCA
GGCAACTATGGATGAACGAAATAGACAGATCGCTGAGATAGGTGCCTCACTGATTAAGCATTGGTAACTG
TCAGACCAAGTTTACTCATATATACTTTAGATTGATTTAAAACTTCATTTTTAATTTAAAAGGATCTAGG
TGAAGATCCTTTTTGATAATCTCATGACCAAAATCCCTTAACGTGAGTTTTCGTTCCACTGAGCGTCAGA
CCCCGTAGAAAAGATCAAAGGATCTTCTTGAGATCCTTTTTTTCTGCGCGTAATCTGCTGCTTGCAAACA
AAAAAACCACCGCTACCAGCGGTGGTTTGTTTGCCGGATCAAGAGCTACCAACTCTTTTTCCGAAGGTAA
CTGGCTTCAGCAGAGCGCAGATACCAAATACTGTTCTTCTAGTGTAGCCGTAGTTAGGCCACCACTTCAA
GAACTCTGTAGCACCGCCTACATACCTCGCTCTGCTAATCCTGTTACCAGTGGCTGCTGCCAGTGGCGAT
AAGTCGTGTCTTACCGGGTTGGACTCAAGACGATAGTTACCGGATAAGGCGCAGCGGTCGGGCTGAACGG
GGGGTTCGTGCACACAGCCCAGCTTGGAGCGAACGACCTACACCGAACTGAGATACCTACAGCGTGAGCT
ATGAGAAAGCGCCACGCTTCCCGAAGGGAGAAAGGCGGACAGGTATCCGGTAAGCGGCAGGGTCGGAACA
GGAGAGCGCACGAGGGAGCTTCCAGGGGGAAACGCCTGGTATCTTTATAGTCCTGTCGGGTTTCGCCACC
TCTGACTTGAGCGTCGATTTTTGTGATGCTCGTCAGGGGGGCGGAGCCTATGGAAAAACGCCAGCAACGC
GGCCTTTTTACGGTTCCTGGCCTTTTGCTGGCCTTTTGCTCACATGTTCTTTCCTGCGTTATCCCCTGAT
TCTGTGGATAACCGTATTACCGCCTTTGAGTGAGCTGATACCGCTCGCCGCAGCCGAACGACCGAGCGCA
GCGAGTCAGTGAGCGAGGAAGCGGAAGAGCGCCCAATACGCAAACCGCCTCTCCCCGCGCGTTGGCCGAT
TCATTAATGCAGCTGGCACGACAGGTTTCCCGACTGGAAAGCGGGCAGTGAGCGCAACGCAATTAATGTG
AGTTAGCTCACTCATTAGGCACCCCAGGCTTTACACTTTATGCTTCCGGCTCGTATGTTGTGTGGAATTG
TGAGCGGATAACAATTTCACACAGGAAACAGCTATGACCATGATTACGCCAAGCGCGCAATTAACCCTCA
CTAAAGGGAACAAAAGCTGGAGCTGCAAGCTTAATGTAGTCTTATGCAATACTCTTGTAGTCTTGCAACA
TGGTAACGATGAGTTAGCAACATGCCTTACAAGGAGAGAAAAAGCACCGTGCATGCCGATTGGTGGAAGT
AAGGTGGTACGATCGTGCCTTATTAGGAAGGCAACAGACGGGTCTGACATGGATTGGACGAACCACTGAA
TTGCCGCATTGCAGAGATATTGTATTTAAGTGCCTAGCTCGATACATAAACGGGTCTCTCTGGTTAGACC
AGATCTGAGCCTGGGAGCTCTCTGGCTAACTAGGGAACCCACTGCTTAAGCCTCAATAAAGCTTGCCTTG
AGTGCTTCAAGTAGTGTGTGCCCGTCTGTTGTGTGACTCTGGTAACTAGAGATCCCTCAGACCCTTTTAG
TCAGTGTGGAAAATCTCTAGCAGTGGCGCCCGAACAGGGACTTGAAAGCGAAAGGGAAACCAGAGGAGCT
CTCTCGACGCAGGACTCGGCTTGCTGAAGCGCGCACGGCAAGAGGCGAGGGGCGGCGACTGGTGAGTACG
CCAAAAATTTTGACTAGCGGAGGCTAGAAGGAGAGAGATGGGTGCGAGAGCGTCAGTATTAAGCGGGGGA
GAATTAGATCGCGATGGGAAAAAATTCGGTTAAGGCCAGGGGGAAAGAAAAAATATAAATTAAAACATAT
AGTATGGGCAAGCAGGGAGCTAGAACGATTCGCAGTTAATCCTGGCCTGTTAGAAACATCAGAAGGCTGT
AGACAAATACTGGGACAGCTACAACCATCCCTTCAGACAGGATCAGAAGAACTTAGATCATTATATAATA
CAGTAGCAACCCTCTATTGTGTGCATCAAAGGATAGAGATAAAAGACACCAAGGAAGCTTTAGACAAGAT
AGAGGAAGAGCAAAACAAAAGTAAGACCACCGCACAGCAAGCGGCCGCTGATCTTCAGACCTGGAGGAGG
AGATATGAGGGACAATTGGAGAAGTGAATTATATAAATATAAAGTAGTAAAAATTGAACCATTAGGAGTA
GCACCCACCAAGGCAAAGAGAAGAGTGGTGCAGAGAGAAAAAAGAGCAGTGGGAATAGGAGCTTTGTTCC
TTGGGTTCTTGGGAGCAGCAGGAAGCACTATGGGCGCAGCGTCAATGACGCTGACGGTACAGGCCAGACA
ATTATTGTCTGGTATAGTGCAGCAGCAGAACAATTTGCTGAGGGCTATTGAGGCGCAACAGCATCTGTTG
CAACTCACAGTCTGGGGCATCAAGCAGCTCCAGGCAAGAATCCTGGCTGTGGAAAGATACCTAAAGGATC
AACAGCTCCTGGGGATTTGGGGTTGCTCTGGAAAACTCATTTGCACCACTGCTGTGCCTTGGAATGCTAG
TTGGAGTAATAAATCTCTGGAACAGATTTGGAATCACACGACCTGGATGGAGTGGGACAGAGAAATTAAC
AATTACACAAGCTTAATACACTCCTTAATTGAAGAATCGCAAAACCAGCAAGAAAAGAATGAACAAGAAT
TATTGGAATTAGATAAATGGGCAAGTTTGTGGAATTGGTTTAACATAACAAATTGGCTGTGGTATATAAA
ATTATTCATAATGATAGTAGGAGGCTTGGTAGGTTTAAGAATAGTTTTTGCTGTACTTTCTATAGTGAAT
AGAGTTAGGCAGGGATATTCACCATTATCGTTTCAGACCCACCTCCCAACCCCGAGGGGACCCAGAGAGG
GCCTATTTCCCATGATTCCTTCATATTTGCATATACGATACAAGGCTGTTAGAGAGATAATTAGAATTAA
TTTGACTGTAAACACAAAGATATTAGTACAAAATACGTGACGTAGAAAGTAATAATTTCTTGGGTAGTTT
GCAGTTTTAAAATTATGTTTTAAAATGGACTATCATATGCTTACCGTAACTTGAAAGTATTTCGATTTCT
TGGCTTTATATATCTTGTGGAAAGGACGAAACACCGCCTTTACAATCTCAGGATCGGTTTTAGAGCTAGA
AATAGCAAGTTAAAATAAGGCTAGTCCGTTATCAACTTGAAAAAGTGGCACCGAGTCGGTGCTTTTTTAA
GCTTGGCGTAACTAGATCTTGAGACAAATGGCAGTATTCATCCACAATTTTAAAAGAAAAGGGGGGATTG
GGGGGTACAGTGCAGGGGAAAGAATAGTAGACATAATAGCAACAGACATACAAACTAAAGAATTACAAAA
ACAAATTACAAAAATTCAAAATTTTCGGGTTTATTACAGGGACAGCAGAGATCCACTTTGGCGCCGGCTC
GAGGGGG
