>Addgene plasmid #77543 | CDK5 gRNA (BRDN0001145725) | depositor partial sequence | sequence record 145003 | Target Sequence
CCTTTACAATCTCAGGATCG
