>Addgene plasmid #77543 | CDK5 gRNA (BRDN0001145725) | addgene partial sequence | sequence record 187963 | hU6-F
TAGAAAGTAATAATTTCTTGGGTAGTTTGCAGTTTTAAAATTATGTTTTAAAATGGACTATCATATGCTT
ACCGTAACTTGAAAGTATTTCGATTTCTTGGCTTTATATATCTTGTGGAAAGGACGAAACACCGCCTTTA
CAATCTCAGGATCGGTTTTAGAGCTAGAAATAGCAAGTTAAAATAAGGCTAGTCCGTTATCAACTTGAAA
AAGTGGCACCGAGTCGGTGCTTTTTTAAGCTTGGCGTAACTAGATCTTGAGACAAATGGCAGTATTCATC
CACAATTTTAAAAGAAAAGGGGGGATTGGGGGGTACAGTGCAGGGGAAAGAATAGTAGACATAATAGCAA
CAGACATACAAACTAAAGAATTACAAAAACAAATTACAAAAATTCAAAATTTTCGGGTTTATTACAGGGA
CAGCAGAGATCCACTTTGGCGCCGGCTCGAGGGGGCCCGGGTGCAAAGATGGATAAAGTTTTAAACAGAG
AGGAATCTTTGCAGCTAATGGACCTTCTAGGTCTTGAAAGGAGTGGGAATTGGCTCCGGTGCCCGTCAGT
GGGCAGAGCG
